Addgene plasmid #89145: pFastBac-hDcr-K70A.
Purpose: Expression of helicase mutant of human Dicer in Sf9 cells
Depositing lab: Jennifer Doudna. Depositing organization: University of California, Berkeley. Publication: In vitro reconstitution of the human RISC-loading complex. MacRae IJ, Ma E, Zhou M, Robinson CV, Doudna JA. Proc Natl Acad Sci U S A. 2008 Jan 15;105(2):512-7. doi: 10.1073/pnas.0710869105. Epub 2008 Jan 4. PubMed 18178619.
Backbone
  Vector backbone: pFastBac
  Backbone manufacturer: Thermo Fisher Scientific
  Vector type: Insect Expression
Growth in bacteria
  Bacterial resistance: Ampicillin, 100 μg/mL
  Growth temperature: 37°C
  Growth strain: NEB Stable
  Copy number: Unknown
Gene/Insert
  Gene/Insert name: hDicer (alt name: K70A mutant of hDicer)
  Species: H. sapiens (human)
  Mutation: K70A
  Entrez Gene: DICER1 (a.k.a. DCR1, Dicer, Dicer1e, GLOW, HERNA, K12H4.8-LIKE, MNG1, RMSE2, aviD)
  Tag / fusion protein: His6-tev (N terminal on insert)
Terms and licenses: Academic/Nonprofit Terms; Industry Terms: Not Available to Industry
How to cite: pFastBac-hDcr-K70A. was a gift from Jennifer Doudna (Addgene plasmid # 89145 ; http://n2t.net/addgene:89145 ; RRID:Addgene_89145)
