[The description below was written by a language model from this plasmid's Addgene catalogue record and pLannotate feature annotations shown in this document.]
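Description:
pFastBac-hDcr-K70A is a baculovirus donor (transfer) plasmid built on the pFastBac backbone for producing a helicase-domain mutant of human Dicer (DICER1) in Sf9 insect cells. In bacteria it is maintained through a high-copy ColE1/pUC-type origin and selected with ampicillin via the β-lactamase gene; an f1 origin is also present. The 10.5 kb sequenced record carries the standard features of a Tn7-based bacmid system. The Tn7L and Tn7R ends flank a mini-transposon that contains a gentamicin acetyltransferase marker, driven by the Pc integron promoter, together with the expression cassette. In a suitable E. coli host that supplies transposase and a baculovirus shuttle genome, this segment can transpose into the bacmid. The resulting recombinant viral DNA is then used to generate baculovirus for infecting insect cells.

The expression cassette uses the very late, strong polyhedrin promoter from Autographa californica nucleopolyhedrovirus and ends in an SV40 polyadenylation signal. The open reading frame begins with an N-terminal histidine tag, recorded as His6 and detected by the annotation software as a partial match to an 8xHis tag. A TEV protease cleavage site follows, so the tag can be removed after affinity purification. Next comes the full-length human Dicer coding sequence carrying the K70A substitution, which the record describes as a helicase mutation.

Dicer is the dsRNA endoribonuclease that processes long dsRNAs and pre-miRNA hairpins into siRNAs and mature miRNAs. According to the record, the construct is intended for recombinant expression of the mutant protein, and the associated work concerns in vitro reconstitution of the human RISC-loading complex.
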