Features (pLannotate 1.2.2; 17 found; start..end, strand, type, name):
    179..270     +  promoter       polyhedrin promoter: polh from Autographa californica; promoter for the baculovirus polyhedrin gene
    335..354     +  CDS            8xHis (fragment): 8xHis affinity tag
    376..396     +  CDS            TEV site: tobacco etch virus (TEV) protease recognition and cleavage site
    400..6165    +  CDS            DICER1: DICER_HUMAN - Also known as DICER, HERNA, KIAA0928. Experimental evidence at protein level: Swiss-Prot protein existence level 1. Double-stranded RNA (dsRNA) endoribonuclease playing a central role in short dsRNA-mediated post-transcriptional gene silencing. Cleaves naturally occurring long dsRNAs and short hairpin pre-microRNAs (miRNA) into fragments of twenty-one to twenty-three nucleotides with 3' overhang of two nucleotides, producing respectively short interfering RNAs (siRNA) and mature microRNAs. SiRNAs and miRNAs serve as guide to direct the RNA-induced silencing complex (RISC) to comp
   6210..6293    +  CDS            large T antigen (fragment): large T antigen from SV40 (simian virus 40)
   6316..6450    +  polyA_signal   SV40 poly(A) signal: SV40 polyadenylation signal
   6479..6644    -  mobile_element Tn7L: mini-Tn7 element (left end of the Tn7 transposon) Tn7
   6807..6823    +  CDS            lacZα (fragment): LacZα fragment of β-galactosidase; lacZ fragment
   6828..7282    +  rep_origin     f1 ori (sequence partly withheld): f1 bacteriophage origin of replication; arrow indicates direction of (+) strand synthesis
   7308..7412    +  promoter       AmpR promoter: bla
   7413..8273    +  CDS            AmpR: β-lactamase; bla; confers resistance to ampicillin, carbenicillin, and related antibiotics
   8444..9032    +  rep_origin     ori: high-copy-number ColE1/pMB1/pBR322/pUC origin of replication
   9218..9269    -  misc_feature   bom (fragment): basis of mobility region from pBR322
   9337..9561    -  mobile_element Tn7R: mini-Tn7 element (right end of the Tn7 transposon) Tn7
   9628..10161   -  CDS            GmR: gentamycin acetyltransferase; aacC1; confers resistance to gentamycin
  10331..10359   -  promoter       Pc promoter: intI1 (promoter lies within the coding sequence); class 1 integron promoter
  10337..152     -  CDS            YPR2_ECOLX (fragment) (across the origin): Protein predicted: Swiss-Prot protein existence level 4. From Escherichia coli.
>Addgene plasmid #89145 | pFastBac-hDcr-K70A. | addgene full sequence | sequence record 193803 | Addgene NGS Result
ATCTGCCCTGGCTTCAGGAGATCGGAAGACCTCGGCCGTCGCGGCGCTTGCCGGTGGTGCTGACCCCGGA
TGAAGTGGTTCGCATCCTCGGTTTTCTGGAAGGCGAGCATCGTTTGTTCGCCCAGGACTCTAGCTATAGT
TCTAGTGGTTGGCTACGTATACTCCGGAATATTAATAGATCATGGAGATAATTAAAATGATAACCATCTC
GCAAATAAATAAGTATTTTACTGTTTTCGTAACAGTTTTGTAATAAAAAAACCTATAAATATTCCGGATT
ATTCATACCGTCCCACCATCGGGCGCGGATCTCGGTCCGAAACCATGTCGTACTACCATCACCATCACCA
TCACGATTACGATATCCCAACGACCGAAAACCTGTATTTTCAGGGCGCCATGAAAAGCCCTGCTTTGCAA
CCCCTCAGCATGGCAGGCCTGCAGCTCATGACCCCTGCTTCCTCACCAATGGGTCCTTTCTTTGGACTGC
CATGGCAACAAGAAGCAATTCATGATAACATTTATACGCCAAGAAAATATCAGGTTGAACTGCTTGAAGC
AGCTCTGGATCATAATACCATCGTCTGTTTAAACACTGGCTCAGGGGCGACATTTATTGCAGTACTACTC
ACTAAAGAGCTGTCCTATCAGATCAGGGGAGACTTCAGCAGAAATGGAAAAAGGACGGTGTTCTTGGTCA
ACTCTGCAAACCAGGTTGCTCAACAAGTGTCAGCTGTCAGAACTCATTCAGATCTCAAGGTTGGGGAATA
CTCAAACCTAGAAGTAAATGCATCTTGGACAAAAGAGAGATGGAACCAAGAGTTTACTAAGCACCAGGTT
CTCATTATGACTTGCTATGTCGCCTTGAATGTTTTGAAAAATGGTTACTTATCACTGTCAGACATTAACC
TTTTGGTGTTTGATGAGTGTCATCTTGCAATCCTAGACCACCCCTATCGAGAAATTATGAAGCTCTGTGA
AAATTGTCCATCATGTCCTCGCATTTTGGGACTAACTGCTTCCATTTTAAATGGGAAATGTGATCCAGAG
GAATTGGAAGAAAAGATTCAGAAACTAGAGAAAATTCTTAAGAGTAATGCTGAAACTGCAACTGACCTGG
TGGTCTTAGACAGGTATACTTCTCAGCCATGTGAGATTGTGGTGGATTGTGGACCATTTACTGACAGAAG
TGGGCTTTATGAAAGACTGCTGATGGAATTAGAAGAAGCACTTAATTTTATCAATGATTGTAATATATCT
GTACATTCAAAAGAAAGAGATTCTACTTTAATTTCGAAACAGATACTATCAGACTGTCGTGCCGTATTGG
TAGTTCTGGGACCCTGGTGTGCAGATAAAGTAGCTGGAATGATGGTAAGAGAACTACAGAAATACATCAA
ACATGAGCAAGAGGAGCTGCACAGGAAATTTTTATTGTTTACAGACACTTTCCTAAGGAAAATACATGCA
CTATGTGAAGAGCACTTCTCACCTGCCTCACTTGACCTGAAATTTGTAACTCCTAAAGTAATCAAACTGC
TCGAAATCTTACGCAAATATAAACCATATGAGCGACAGCAGTTTGAAAGCGTTGAGTGGTATAATAATAG
AAATCAGGATAATTATGTGTCATGGAGTGATTCTGAGGATGATGATGAGGATGAAGAAATTGAAGAAAAA
GAGAAGCCAGAGACAAATTTTCCTTCTCCTTTTACCAACATTTTGTGCGGAATTATTTTTGTGGAAAGAA
GATACACAGCAGTTGTCTTAAACAGATTGATAAAGGAAGCTGGCAAACAAGATCCAGAGCTGGCTTATAT
CAGTAGCAATTTCATAACTGGACATGGCATTGGGAAGAATCAGCCTCGCAACAAACAGATGGAAGCAGAA
TTCAGAAAACAGGAAGAGGTACTTAGGAAATTTCGAGCACATGAGACCAACCTGCTTATTGCAACAAGTA
TTGTAGAAGAGGGTGTTGATATACCAAAATGCAACTTGGTGGTTCGTTTTGATTTGCCCACAGAATATCG
ATCCTATGTTCAATCTAAAGGAAGAGCAAGGGCACCCATCTCTAATTATATAATGTTAGCGGATACAGAC
AAAATAAAAAGTTTTGAAGAAGACCTTAAAACCTACAAAGCTATTGAAAAGATCTTGAGAAACAAGTGTT
CCAAGTCGGTTGATACTGGTGAGACTGACATTGATCCTGTCATGGATGATGATGACGTTTTCCCACCATA
TGTGTTGAGGCCTGACGATGGTGGTCCACGAGTCACAATCAACACGGCCATTGGACACATCAATAGATAC
TGTGCTAGATTACCAAGTGATCCGTTTACTCATCTAGCTCCTAAATGCAGAACCCGAGAGTTGCCTGATG
GTACATTTTATTCAACTCTTTATCTGCCAATTAACTCACCTCTTCGAGCCTCCATTGTTGGTCCACCAAT
GAGCTGTGTACGATTGGCTGAAAGAGTTGTAGCTCTCATTTGCTGTGAGAAACTGCACAAAATTGGCGAA
CTGGATGACCATTTGATGCCAGTTGGGAAAGAGACTGTTAAATATGAAGAGGAGCTTGATTTGCATGATG
AAGAAGAGACCAGTGTTCCAGGAAGACCAGGTTCCACGAAACGAAGGCAGTGCTACCCAAAAGCAATTCC
AGAGTGTTTGAGGGATAGTTATCCCAGACCTGATCAGCCCTGTTACCTGTATGTGATAGGAATGGTTTTA
ACTACACCTTTACCTGATGAACTCAACTTTAGAAGGCGGAAGCTCTATCCTCCTGAAGATACCACAAGAT
GCTTTGGAATACTGACGGCCAAACCCATACCTCAGATTCCACACTTTCCTGTGTACACACGCTCTGGAGA
GGTTACCATATCCATTGAGTTGAAGAAGTCTGGTTTCATGTTGTCTCTACAAATGCTTGAGTTGATTACA
AGACTTCACCAGTATATATTCTCACATATTCTTCGGCTTGAAAAACCTGCACTAGAATTTAAACCTACAG
ACGCTGATTCAGCATACTGTGTTCTACCTCTTAATGTTGTTAATGACTCCAGCACTTTGGATATTGACTT
TAAATTCATGGAAGATATTGAGAAGTCTGAAGCTCGCATAGGCATTCCCAGTACAAAGTATACAAAAGAA
ACACCCTTTGTTTTTAAATTAGAAGATTACCAAGATGCCGTTATCATTCCAAGATATCGCAATTTTGATC
AGCCTCATCGATTTTATGTAGCTGATGTGTACACTGATCTTACCCCACTCAGTAAATTTCCTTCCCCTGA
GTATGAAACTTTTGCAGAATATTATAAAACAAAGTACAACCTTGACCTAACCAATCTCAACCAGCCACTG
CTGGATGTGGACCACACATCTTCAAGACTTAATCTTTTGACACCTCGACATTTGAATCAGAAGGGGAAAG
CGCTTCCTTTAAGCAGTGCTGAGAAGAGGAAAGCCAAATGGGAAAGTCTGCAGAATAAACAGATACTGGT
TCCAGAACTCTGTGCTATACATCCAATTCCAGCATCACTGTGGAGAAAAGCTGTTTGTCTCCCCAGCATA
CTTTATCGCCTTCACTGCCTTTTGACTGCAGAGGAGCTAAGAGCCCAGACTGCCAGCGATGCTGGCGTGG
GAGTCAGATCACTTCCTGCGGATTTTAGATACCCTAACTTAGACTTCGGGTGGAAAAAATCTATTGACAG
CAAATCTTTCATCTCAATTTCTAACTCCTCTTCAGCTGAAAATGATAATTACTGTAAGCACAGCACAATT
GTCCCTGAAAATGCTGCACATCAAGGTGCTAATAGAACCTCCTCTCTAGAAAATCATGACCAAATGTCTG
TGAACTGCAGAACGTTGCTCAGCGAGTCCCCTGGTAAGCTCCACGTTGAAGTTTCAGCAGATCTTACAGC
AATTAATGGTCTTTCTTACAATCAAAATCTCGCCAATGGCAGCTATGATTTAGCTAACAGAGACTTTTGC
CAAGGAAATCAGCTAAATTACTACAAGCAGGAAATACCCGTGCAACCAACTACCTCATATTCCATTCAGA
ATTTATACAGTTACGAGAACCAGCCCCAGCCCAGCGATGAATGTACTCTCCTGAGTAATAAATACCTTGA
TGGAAATGCTAACAAATCTACCTCAGATGGAAGTCCTGTGATGGCCGTAATGCCTGGTACGACAGACACT
ATTCAAGTGCTCAAGGGCAGGATGGATTCTGAGCAGAGCCCTTCTATTGGGTACTCCTCAAGGACTCTTG
GCCCCAATCCTGGACTTATTCTTCAGGCTTTGACTCTGTCAAACGCTAGTGATGGATTTAACCTGGAGCG
GCTTGAAATGCTTGGCGACTCCTTTTTAAAGCATGCCATCACCACATATCTATTTTGCACTTACCCTGAT
GCGCATGAGGGCCGCCTTTCATATATGAGAAGCAAAAAGGTCAGCAACTGTAATCTGTATCGCCTTGGAA
AAAAGAAGGGACTACCCAGCCGCATGGTGGTGTCAATATTTGATCCCCCTGTGAATTGGCTTCCTCCTGG
TTATGTAGTAAATCAAGACAAAAGCAACACAGATAAATGGGAAAAAGATGAAATGACAAAAGACTGCATG
CTGGCGAATGGCAAACTGGATGAGGATTACGAGGAGGAGGATGAGGAGGAGGAGAGCCTGATGTGGAGGG
CTCCGAAGGAAGAGGCTGACTATGAAGATGATTTCCTGGAGTATGATCAGGAACATATCAGATTTATAGA
TAATATGTTAATGGGGTCAGGAGCTTTTGCAAAGAAAATCTCTCTTTCTCCTTTTTCAACCACTGATTCT
GCATATGAATGGAAAATGCCCAAAAAATCCTCCTTAGGTAGTATGCCATTTTCATCAGATTTTGAGGATT
TTGACTACAGCTCTTGGGATGCAATGTGCTATCTGGATCCTAGCAAAGCTGTTGAAGAAGATGACTTTGT
GGTGGGGTTCTGGAATCCATCAGAAGAAAACTGTGGTGTTGACACGGGAAAGCAGTCCATTTCTTACGAC
TTGCACACTGAGCAGTGTATTGCTGACAAAAGCATAGCGGACTGTGTGGAAGCCCTGCTGGGCTGCTATT
TAACCAGCTGTGGGGAGAGGGCTGCTCAGCTTTTCCTCTGTTCACTGGGGCTGAAGGTGCTCCCGGTAAT
TAAAAGGACTGATCGGGAAAAGGCCCTGTGCCCTACTCGGGAGAATTTCAACAGCCAACAAAAGAACCTT
TCAGTGAGCTGTGCTGCTGCTTCTGTGGCCAGTTCACGCTCTTCTGTATTGAAAGACTCGGAATATGGTT
GTTTGAAGATTCCACCAAGATGTATGTTTGATCATCCAGATGCAGATAAAACACTGAATCACCTTATATC
GGGGTTTGAAAATTTTGAAAAGAAAATCAACTACAGATTCAAGAATAAGGCTTACCTTCTCCAGGCTTTT
ACACATGCCTCCTACCACTACAATACTATCACTGATTGTTACCAGCGCTTAGAATTCCTGGGAGATGCGA
TTTTGGACTACCTCATAACCAAGCACCTTTATGAAGACCCGCGGCAGCACTCCCCGGGGGTCCTGACAGA
CCTGCGGTCTGCCCTGGTCAACAACACCATCTTTGCATCGCTGGCTGTAAAGTACGACTACCACAAGTAC
TTCAAAGCTGTCTCTCCTGAGCTCTTCCATGTCATTGATGACTTTGTGCAGTTTCAGCTTGAGAAGAATG
AAATGCAAGGAATGGATTCTGAGCTTAGGAGATCTGAGGAGGATGAAGAGAAAGAAGAGGATATTGAAGT
TCCAAAGGCCATGGGGGATATTTTTGAGTCGCTTGCTGGTGCCATTTACATGGATAGTGGGATGTCACTG
GAGACAGTCTGGCAGGTGTACTATCCCATGATGCGGCCACTAATAGAAAAGTTTTCTGCAAATGTACCCC
GTTCCCCTGTGCGAGAATTGCTTGAAATGGAACCAGAAACTGCCAAATTTAGCCCGGCTGAGAGAACTTA
CGACGGGAAGGTCAGAGTCACTGTGGAAGTAGTAGGAAAGGGGAAATTTAAAGGTGTTGGTCGAAGTTAC
AGGATTGCCAAATCTGCAGCAGCAAGAAGAGCCCTCCGAAGCCTCAAAGCTAATCAACCTCAGGTTCCCA
ATAGCTGACTCGAGGCATGCGGTACCAAGCTTGTCGAGAAGTACTAGAGGATCATAATCAGCCATACCAC
ATTTGTAGAGGTTTTACTTGCTTTAAAAAACCTCCCACACCTCCCCCTGAACCTGAAACATAAAATGAAT
GCAATTGTTGTTGTTAACTTGTTTATTGCAGCTTATAATGGTTACAAATAAAGCAATAGCATCACAAATT
TCACAAATAAAGCATTTTTTTCACTGCATTCTAGTTGTGGTTTGTCCAAACTCATCAATGTATCTTATCA
TGTCTGGATCTGATCACTGCTTGAGCCTAGGAGATCCGAACCAGATAAGTGAAATCTAGTTCCAAACTAT
TTTGTCATTTTTAATTTTCGTATTAGCTTACGACGCTACACCCAGTTCCCATCTATTTTGTCACTCTTCC
CTAAATAATCCTTAAAAACTCCATTTCCACCCCTCCCAGTTCCCAACTATTTTGTCCGCCCACAGCGGGG
CATTTTTCTTCCTGTTATGTTTTTAATCAAACATCCTGCCAACTCCATGTGACAAACCGTCATCTTCGGC
TACTTTTTCTCTGTCACAGAATGAAAATTTTTCTGTCATCTCTTCGTTATTAATGTTTGTAATTGACTGA
ATATCAACGCTTATTTGCAGCCTGAATGGCGAATGGG
[124 nt withheld, positions 6828-6951]
C
[91 nt withheld, positions 6953-7043]
A
[49 nt withheld, positions 7045-7093]
CCTTTGACGTTGGAGTCCACGTTCTT
[37 nt withheld, positions 7120-7156]
ACCCTATCTCGGTCTATTCTTTTGATTTATAAGGGATTTTGCCGATTTCGGCCTATTGGTTAAAAAATGA
GCTGATTTAACAAAAATTTAACGCGAATTTTAACAAAATATTAACGCTTACAATTTAGGTGGCACTTTTC
GGGGAAATGTGCGCGGAACCCCTATTTGTTTATTTTTCTAAATACATTCAAATATGTATCCGCTCATGAG
ACAATAACCCTGATAAATGCTTCAATAATATTGAAAAAGGAAGAGTATGAGTATTCAACATTTCCGTGTC
GCCCTTATTCCCTTTTTTGCGGCATTTTGCCTTCCTGTTTTTGCTCACCCAGAAACGCTGGTGAAAGTAA
AAGATGCTGAAGATCAGTTGGGTGCACGAGTGGGTTACATCGAACTGGATCTCAACAGCGGTAAGATCCT
TGAGAGTTTTCGCCCCGAAGAACGTTTTCCAATGATGAGCACTTTTAAAGTTCTGCTATGTGGCGCGGTA
TTATCCCGTATTGACGCCGGGCAAGAGCAACTCGGTCGCCGCATACACTATTCTCAGAATGACTTGGTTG
AGTACTCACCAGTCACAGAAAAGCATCTTACGGATGGCATGACAGTAAGAGAATTATGCAGTGCTGCCAT
AACCATGAGTGATAACACTGCGGCCAACTTACTTCTGACAACGATCGGAGGACCGAAGGAGCTAACCGCT
TTTTTGCACAACATGGGGGATCATGTAACTCGCCTTGATCGTTGGGAACCGGAGCTGAATGAAGCCATAC
CAAACGACGAGCGTGACACCACGATGCCTGTAGCAATGGCAACAACGTTGCGCAAACTATTAACTGGCGA
ACTACTTACTCTAGCTTCCCGGCAACAATTAATAGACTGGATGGAGGCGGATAAAGTTGCAGGACCACTT
CTGCGCTCGGCCCTTCCGGCTGGCTGGTTTATTGCTGATAAATCTGGAGCCGGTGAGCGTGGGTCTCGCG
GTATCATTGCAGCACTGGGGCCAGATGGTAAGCCCTCCCGTATCGTAGTTATCTACACGACGGGGAGTCA
GGCAACTATGGATGAACGAAATAGACAGATCGCTGAGATAGGTGCCTCACTGATTAAGCATTGGTAACTG
TCAGACCAAGTTTACTCATATATACTTTAGATTGATTTAAAACTTCATTTTTAATTTAAAAGGATCTAGG
TGAAGATCCTTTTTGATAATCTCATGACCAAAATCCCTTAACGTGAGTTTTCGTTCCACTGAGCGTCAGA
CCCCGTAGAAAAGATCAAAGGATCTTCTTGAGATCCTTTTTTTCTGCGCGTAATCTGCTGCTTGCAAACA
AAAAAACCACCGCTACCAGCGGTGGTTTGTTTGCCGGATCAAGAGCTACCAACTCTTTTTCCGAAGGTAA
CTGGCTTCAGCAGAGCGCAGATACCAAATACTGTTCTTCTAGTGTAGCCGTAGTTAGGCCACCACTTCAA
GAACTCTGTAGCACCGCCTACATACCTCGCTCTGCTAATCCTGTTACCAGTGGCTGCTGCCAGTGGCGAT
AAGTCGTGTCTTACCGGGTTGGACTCAAGACGATAGTTACCGGATAAGGCGCAGCGGTCGGGCTGAACGG
GGGGTTCGTGCACACAGCCCAGCTTGGAGCGAACGACCTACACCGAACTGAGATACCTACAGCGTGAGCT
ATGAGAAAGCGCCACGCTTCCCGAAGGGAGAAAGGCGGACAGGTATCCGGTAAGCGGCAGGGTCGGAACA
GGAGAGCGCACGAGGGAGCTTCCAGGGGGAAACGCCTGGTATCTTTATAGTCCTGTCGGGTTTCGCCACC
TCTGACTTGAGCGTCGATTTTTGTGATGCTCGTCAGGGGGGCGGAGCCTATGGAAAAACGCCAGCAACGC
GGCCTTTTTACGGTTCCTGGCCTTTTGCTGGCCTTTTGCTCACATGTTCTTTCCTGCGTTATCCCCTGAT
TCTGTGGATAACCGTATTACCGCCTTTGAGTGAGCTGATACCGCTCGCCGCAGCCGAACGACCGAGCGCA
GCGAGTCAGTGAGCGAGGAAGCGGAAGAGCGCCTGATGCGGTATTTTCTCCTTACGCATCTGTGCGGTAT
TTCACACCGCATAGACCAGCCGCGTAACCTGGCAAAATCGGTTACGGTTGAGTAATAAATGGATGCCCTG
CGTAAGCGGGTGTGGGCGGACAATAAAGTCTTAAACTGAACAAAATAGATCTAAACTATGACAATAAAGT
CTTAAACTAGACAGAATAGTTGTAAACTGAAATCAGTCCAGTTATGCTGTGAAAAAGCATACTGGACTTT
TGTTATGGCTAAAGCAAACTCTTCATTTTCTGAAGTGCAAATTGCCCGTCGTATTAAAGAGGGGCGTGGC
CAAGGGCATGGTAAAGACTATATTCGCGGCGTTGTGACAATTTACCGAACAACTCCGCGGCCGGGAAGCC
GATCTCGGCTTGAACGAATTGTTAGGTGGCGGTACTTGGGTCGATATCAAAGTGCATCACTTCTTCCCGT
ATGCCCAACTTTGTATAGAGAGCCACTGCGGGATCGTCACCGTAATCTGCTTGCACGTAGATCACATAAG
CACCAAGCGCGTTGGCCTCATGCTTGAGGAGATTGATGAGCGCGGTGGCAATGCCCTGCCTCCGGTGCTC
GCCGGAGACTGCGAGATCATAGATATAGATCTCACTACGCGGCTGCTCAAACTTGGGCAGAACGTAAGCC
GCGAGAGCGCCAACAACCGCTTCTTGGTCGAAGGCAGCAAGCGCGATGAATGTCTTACTACGGAGCAAGT
TCCCGAGGTAATCGGAGTCCGGCTGATGTTGGGAGTAGGTGGCTACGTCTCCGAACTCACGACCGAAAAG
ATCAAGAGCAGCCCGCATGGATTTGACTTGGTCAGGGCCGAGCCTACATGTGCGAATGATGCCCATACTT
GAGCCACCTAACTTTGTTTTAGGGCGACTGCCCTGCTGCGTAACATCGTTGCTGCTCCATAACATCAAAC
ATCGACCCACGGCGTAACGCGCTTGCTGCTTGGATGCCCGAGGCATAGACTGTACAAAAAAACAGTCATA
ACAAGCCATGAAAACCGCCACTGCGCCGTTACCACCGCTGCGTTCGGTCAAGGTTCTGGACCAGTTGCGT
GAGCGCATACGCTACTTGCATTACAGTTTACGAACCGAACAGGCTTATGTCAACTGGGTTCGTGCCTTCA
TCCGTTTCCACGGTGTGCGTCACCCGGCAACCTTGGGCAGCAGCGAAGTCGAGGCATTTCTGTCCTGGCT
GGCGAACGAGCGCAAGGTTTCGGTCTCCACGCATCGTCAGGCATTGGCGGCCTTGCTGTTCTTCTACGGC
AAGGTGCTGTGCACGG
